>Addgene plasmid #58925 | pCDNA3 T7 Jip4 | depositor partial sequence | sequence record 91349 | Jip4
ACATTGATTATTGACTAGTTATTAATAGTAATCAATTACGGGGTCATTAGTTCATAGCCCATATATGGAG
TTCCGCGTTACATAACTTACGGTAAATGGCCCGCCTGGCTGACCGCCCAACGACCCCCGCCCATTGACGT
CAATAATGACGTATGTTCCCATAGTAACGCCAATAGGGACTTTCCATTGACGTCAATGGGTGGAGTATTT
ACGGTAAACTGCCCACTTGGCAGTACATCAAGTGTATCATATGCCAAGTACGCCCCCTATTGACGTCAAT
GACGGTAAATGGCCCGCCTGGCATTATGCCCAGTACATGACCTTATGGGACTTTCCTACTTGGCAGTACA
TCTACGTATTAGTCATCGCTATTACCATGGTGATGCGGTTTTGGCAGTACATCAATGGGCGTGGATAGCG
GTTTGACTCACGGGGATTTCCAAGTCTCCACCCCATTGACGTCAATGGGAGTTTGTTTTGGCACCAAAAT
CAACGGGACTTTCCAAAATGTCGTAACAACTCCGCCCCATTGACGCAAATGGGCGGTAGGCGTGTACGGT
GGGAGGTCTATATAAGCAGAGCTCTCTGGCTAACTAGAGAACCCACTGCTTACTGGCTTATCGAAATTAA
TACGACTCACTATAGGGAGACCCAAGCTTATGGCTAGCATGACTGGTGGACAGCAAATGGGTGGATCCAT
GATCCATAATTATATGGAACACTTAGAAAGAACCAAACTTCATCAGCTCTCAGGGAGTGATCAACTAGAG
GCTACAGCTCATAGTAGAATTAGAAAAGAACGTCCTATATCATTAGGGATTTTCCCTCTACCTGCTGGAG
ATGGATTGCTTACACCTGACACTCAGAAAGGAGGCGAGACCCCAGGATCAGAGCAATGGAAATTTCAAGA
ATTAAGTCAACCACGTTCTCATACCAGCCTGAAGGATGAACTTTCTGATATTAGTCAAGGTGGATCTAAA
GCTACCACTCCAGCTTCAACAGCAAATTCAGACGTATCAGCAATTCCTCCTGATACTCCGTCAAAGGAAG
ATAATGAAGGATTTGTAAAAGGCACAGATACATCAAATAAGTCAGAGATAAGCAAACACATAGAAGTCCA
GGTTGCCCAAGAGACTAGGAATGTGTCTACAGAATCTGGTGAAAATGAAGAGAAATCAGAAGTTCAAGCA
ATCATTGAATCCACTCCTGAATTGGATATGGACAAAGACCTCAGTGGATATAAAGGTTCAAGCACTCCCA
CCAAAGGCATAGAGAACAAAGCTTTTGATCGCAATACAGAATCTCTCTTTGAAGAGCTGTCCTCAGCTGG
CTCGGGCCTTATTGGAGATGTGGATGAAGGAGCGGATTTACTAGGAATGGGTCGTGAGGTGGAGAATCTC
ATACTGGAGAACACACAGCTGCTGGAAACCAAAAACGCTCTGAATGTAGTGAAGAATGACTTAATAGCCA
AAGTGGATGAGCTGACCTGTGAGAAGGACGTGCTGCAGGGGGAGCTGGAGGCTGTGAAGCAAGCCAAGCT
GAAGCTGGAGGACAAGAACAGAGAGCTGGAGGAGGAGCTCAGGAAAGCTCGTGCAGAAGCTGAAGATGCA
AGGCAAAAAGCAAAAGACGATGATGATAGTGACATTCCCACAGCCCAGAGGAAGAGGTTTACCAGAGTAG
AAATGGCCCGAGTTCTCATGGAGAGAAACCAGTACAAAGAGAGGCTGATGGAGCTTCAAGAAGCTGTTCG
ATGGACGGAGATGATCCGGGCCTCACGAGAGAACCCAGCTATGCAAGAAAAGAAAAGGTCAAGCATCTGG
CAATTTTTCAGCCGACTTTTTAGCTCTTCAAGTAATGCAACAAAGAAGCCTGAACCCCCTGTTAACCTGA
AGTACAACGCCCCCACCTCTCACGTGACTCCCTCCGTGAAGAAAAGGAGCAGCACTTTATCTCAGCTCCC
TGGGGACAAGTCCAAGGCATTTGATTTCCTCAGTGAGGAAACTGAGGCTAGTTTAGCCTCCCGCAGAGAG
CAAAAGAGAGAGCAGTATCGGCAGGTGAAGGCTCACGTTCAGAAGGAAGATGGCCGAGTGCAAGCTTTCG
GCTGGAGTCTGCCTCAGAAGTACAAACAGGTAGCCAATGGTCAAGGGGAAACTAAGATGAAAAATTTACC
TGTGCCTGTCTATCTCAGACCACTAGACGAAAAAGATGCGTCTATGAAGCTGTGGTGTGCTGTAGGAGTC
AATTTATCTGGTGGCAAGACAAGAGATGGCGGGTCTGTTGTTGGAGCGAGTGTATTTTACAAGGATATTG
CTGGTTTGGACACTGAAGGCAGTAAACAGCGGAGTGCGTCTCAGAGTAGTTTAGACAAGTTGGATCAAGA
ACTCAAGGAACAGCAGAAAGAATTTAAAAATCAAGAAGAGTTGTCCAGTCAGGTCTGGATCTGTACCAGC
ACCCACTCAACTACAAAGGTTATCATCATTGATGCTGTTCAGCCTGGCAACATCCTAGATAGTTTCACTG
TTTGCAATTCTCATGTTCTGTGCATTGCCAGTGTCCCAGGAGCTCGGGAAACAGACTACCCTGCAGGAGA
AGAACTTTCTGAATCTGGTCAGGTAGACAAAGCGTCATTGTGTGGAAGCATGACCAGTAACAGCTCCGCA
GAGATGGACAGCTTGCTGGGAGGCATCACAGTGGTTGGGTGCTCCACAGAAGGACTGACAGGAGCTGCCA
CTTCCCCAAGTACCAACGGTGCTTCTCCTGTGATTGAAAAGCCACCAGAAATGGAAACTGAAAATAGCGA
AGTTGATGAAAATATTCCAACAGCAGAAGAAGCAACTGAAGCCACAGAGGGCAATGCAGGGTCCACTGAA
GACACTGTGGACATCTCCCAGCCTGGCGTGTACACAGAGCATGTGTTTACAGATCCACTGGGAGTTCAGA
TCCCAGAAGACCTCTCCCCAGTGTTTCAGTCAAGTAATGACTCAGATGTGTACAAAGATCAAATATCAGT
ATTGCCAAATGAACAAGACCTTGCGAGAGAAGAAGCTCAGAAAATGAGTAGTCTTTTACCAACCATGTGG
CTTGGAGCTCAGAATGGCTGTTTGTATGTCCACTCATCTGTAGCCCAGTGGAGGAAATGTCTCCATTCCA
TTAAGCTCAAAGACTCAATTCTCAGTATTGTACATGTGAAAGGAATTGTACTAGTGGCCCTGGCGGATGG
CACCCTTGCAATCTTCCACAGAGGAGTTGATGGACAATGGGATCTGTCAAACTATCACCTTTTAGACCTT
GGACGTCCTCATCATTCCATACGATGCATGACTGTGGTACATGACAAAGTCTGGTGTGGCTATAGGAACA
AAATCTATGTGGTTCAACCAAAGGCTATGAAGATAGAGAAATCATTTGATGCACACCCCAGGAAGGAGAG
CCAAGTACGGCAGCTTGCATGGGTGGGTGATGGTGTATGGGTCTCCATTCGTTTGGATTCCACGCTCCGC
CTCTATCATGCACACACATACCAACATCTCCAGGATGTGGATATTGAGCCTTATGTAAGCAAAATGTTAG
GTACTGGAAAACTGGGTTTCTCTTTCGTGAGGATAACAGCCCTTATGGTGTCTTGCAATCGTTTGTGGGT
GGGGACTGGAAATGGTGTCATTATCTCCATCCCACTGACAGAAACAAATAAAACCTCAGGGACTCCAGGT
AACCGTCCTGGAAGTGTAATCCGTGTATATGGTGATGAGAACAGTGATAAAGTGACTCCAGGGACATTTA
TACCCTACTGTTCAATGGCACATGCACAGCTTTGTTTCCACGGGCACCGGGATGCTGTGAAATTCTTTGT
GGCAGTCCCAGGTCAGGTCATTAGCCCACAAAGTAGCAGTGGTGGGGCAGATCTTACAGCTGACAAGGCA
GGGTCATCTGCACAGGAGCCCAGTAGCCAGACGCCCTTGAAGTCCATGCTTGTCATCAGTGGAGGAGAGG
GCTACATTGACTTCCGGATGGGTGATGAAGGTGGAGAATCTGAACTTCTGGGAGAGGATCTTCCACTGGA
ACCTTCAGTCACCAAAGCCGAGAGGAGTCACCTGATAGTGTGGCAAGTGATGTGTGGCAATGAATGAGTC
TGTGAGAGACAGACGAGGATGAGGAAAAAAAAAAAAAAAAAAAAAAAAAAAAAAAAAAAAAACTCGAGCA
TGCATCTAGAGGGCCCTATTCTATAGTGTCACCTAAATGCTAGAGCTCGCTGATCAGCCTCGACTGTGCC
TTCTAGTTGCCAGCCATCTGTTGTTTGCCCCTCCCCCGTGCCTTCCTTGACCCTGGAAGGTGCCACTCCC
ACTGTCCTTTCCTAATAAAATGAGGAAATTGCATCGCATTGTCTGAGTAGGTGTCATTCTATTCTGGGGG
GTGGGGTGGGGCAGGACAGCAAGGGGGAGGATTGGGAAGACAATAGCAGGCATGCTGGGGATGCGGTGGG
CTCTATGGCTTCTGAGGCGGAAAGAACCAGCTGGGGCTCTAGGGGGTATCCCC
[124 nt withheld, positions 4534-4657]
C
[91 nt withheld, positions 4659-4749]
A
[49 nt withheld, positions 4751-4799]
CCTTTGACGTTGGAGTCCACGTTCTTT
[37 nt withheld, positions 4827-4863]
ACCCTATCTCGGTCTATTCTTTTGATTTATAAGGGATTTTGCCGATTTCGGCCTATTGGTTAAAAAATGA
GCTGATTTAACAAAAATTTAACGCGAATTAATTCTGTGGAATGTGTGTCAGTTAGGGTGTGGAAAGTCCC
CAGGCTCCCCAGCAGGCAGAAGTATGCAAAGCATGCATCTCAATTAGTCAGCAACCAGGTGTGGAAAGTC
CCCAGGCTCCCCAGCAGGCAGAAGTATGCAAAGCATGCATCTCAATTAGTCAGCAACCATAGTCCCGCCC
CTAACTCCGCCCATCCCGCCCCTAACTCCGCCCAGTTCCGCCCATTCTCCGCCCCATGGCTGAATAATTT
TTTTTATTTATGCAAAAGGCCG
