>Addgene plasmid #58925 | pCDNA3 T7 Jip4 | addgene partial sequence | sequence record 95798 | CMV-F 5'-CGCAAATGGGCGGTAGGCGTG-3'
ACTAGAGAACCCACTGCTTACTGGCTTATCGAAATTAATACGACTCACTATAGGGAGACCCAAGCTTATG
GCTAGCATGACTGGTGGACAGCAAATGGGTGGATCCATGATCCATAATTATATGGAACACTTAGAAAGAA
CCAAACTTCATCAGCTCTCAGGGAGTGATCAACTAGAGGCTACAGCTCATAGTAGAATTAGAAAAGAACG
TCCTATATCATTAGGGATTTTCCCTCTACCTGCTGGAGATGGATTGCTTACACCTGACACTCAGAAAGGA
GGCGAGACCCCAGGATCAGAGCAATGGAAATTTCAAGAATTAAGTCAACCACGTTCTCATACCAGCCTGA
AGGATGAACTTTCTGATATTAGTCAAGGTGGATCTAAAGCTACCACTCCAGCTTCAACAGCAAATTCAGA
CGTATCAGCAATTCCTCCTGATACTCCGTCAAAGGAAGATAATGAAGGATTTGTAAAAGGCACAGATACA
TCAAATAAGTCAGAGATAAGCAAACACATAGAAGTCCAGGTTGCCCAAGAGACTAGGAATGTGTCTACAG
AATCTGGTGAAAATGAAGAGAAATCAGAAGTTCAAGCAATCATTGAATCCACTCCTGAATTGGATATGGA
CAAAGACCTCAGTGGATATAAAGGTTCAAGCACTCCCACCAAAGGCATAGAGAACAAAGCTTTTGATCGC
AATACAGAATCTCTCTTTGAAGAGCTGTCCTCAGCTGGCTCGGGCCTTATTGGAGATGTGGATGAAGGAG
CGGATTTACTAGGAATGGGTCGTGAGGTGGAGAATCTCATACTGGAGAACACACAGCTGCTGGAA
