[The description below was written by a language model from this plasmid's Addgene catalogue record.]
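Description:
pCDNA3 T7 Jip4 is a mammalian expression plasmid built on the Invitrogen pcDNA3 backbone (about 5.4 kb), carrying a roughly 3.5 kb mouse cDNA for JIP4, giving a total size of about 9 kb. The insert is recorded as Mapk8ip4 and corresponds to the Spag9 locus, which is also known under aliases such as JLP and JSAP2. It was placed between BamHI and XbaI sites, both of which remain intact, so the coding region can be excised or transferred. The plasmid is maintained in E. coli at high copy number under ampicillin selection. No feature table accompanies the record, so the promoter and other regulatory parts are not explicitly listed. The standard pcDNA3 design uses a CMV immediate-early promoter with a downstream polyadenylation signal for expression in mammalian cells, and it normally also carries a neomycin resistance cassette for selecting stable transfectants. The use of T7 and Sp6 sequencing primers is consistent with the phage promoter sites that flank the pcDNA3 polylinker.

The protein is expressed with an N-terminal T7 epitope tag supplied by the modified backbone. This short peptide tag allows detection by immunoblotting or immunofluorescence and recovery by immunoprecipitation with anti-T7 antibodies, without needing a JIP4-specific reagent. JIP4 belongs to the JNK-interacting protein family of scaffold proteins, and the record describes it as an activator of the p38 MAP kinase pathway through a mechanism requiring the MAP kinase kinases MKK3 and MKK6. The construct is therefore suited to transfection experiments examining how JIP4 overexpression affects MAP kinase signalling, and to co-precipitation studies mapping its interactions with kinases and other partners.
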