Addgene plasmid #58925: pCDNA3 T7 Jip4
Purpose: JIP4 serves as an activator of the p38 mitogen-activated protein (MAP) kinase pathway by a mechanism that requires the MAP kinase kinases MKK3 and MKK6
Depositing lab: Roger Davis. Depositing organization: University of Massachusetts, Worcester. Publication: Role of the JIP4 scaffold protein in the regulation of mitogen-activated protein kinase signaling pathways. Kelkar N, Standen CL, Davis RJ. Mol Cell Biol. 2005 Apr;25(7):2733-43. 10.1128/MCB.25.7.2733-2743.2005 PubMed 15767678.
Backbone
  Vector backbone: pcdna3
  Backbone manufacturer: Invitrogen
  Backbone size w/o insert (bp): 5446
  Total vector size (bp): 8958
  Vector type: Mammalian Expression
Growth in bacteria
  Bacterial resistance: Ampicillin, 100 μg/mL
  Growth temperature: 37°C
  Growth strain: Top10
  Copy number: High Copy
Gene/Insert
  Gene/Insert name: Mapk8ip4 (alt name: Jip4)
  Species: M. musculus (mouse)
  Insert size (bp): 3512
  GenBank ID: AY823270.1
  Entrez Gene: Spag9 (a.k.a. 3110018C07Rik, 4733401I23Rik, 4831406C20Rik, JIP-4, JLP, JSAP2, JSAP2a, Jip4, Mapk8ip4, syd1)
  Tag / fusion protein: T7 (N terminal on backbone)
  Cloning method: Restriction Enzyme; 5′ cloning site BamHI (not destroyed); 3′ cloning site XbaI (not destroyed)
  Sequencing primers: 5′ T7; 3′ Sp6
Terms and licenses: Academic/Nonprofit Terms; Industry Terms: Not Available to Industry
How to cite: pCDNA3 T7 Jip4 was a gift from Roger Davis (Addgene plasmid # 58925 ; http://n2t.net/addgene:58925 ; RRID:Addgene_58925)
